Addgene plasmid #141991: TFORF2250
Purpose: Lentiviral vector for overexpressing transcription factor ORFs with unique 24-bp barcodes. Barcodes facilitate identification of transcription factors in pooled screens.
Depositing lab: Feng Zhang. Depositing organization: Broad Institute. Publication: A transcription factor atlas of directed differentiation. Joung J, Ma S, Tay T, Geiger-Schuller KR, Kirchgatterer PC, Verdine VK, Guo B, Arias-Garcia MA, Allen WE, Singh A, Kuksenko O, Abudayyeh OO, Gootenberg JS, Fu Z, Macrae RK, Buenrostro JD, Regev A, Zhang F. Cell. 2023 Jan 5;186(1):209-229.e26. doi: 10.1016/j.cell.2022.11.026. PubMed 36608654.
Backbone
  Vector backbone: pLX_TRC317
  Backbone manufacturer: Broad Institute Genetic Perturbation Platform
  Backbone size w/o insert (bp): 8264
  Vector type: Mammalian Expression, Lentiviral
  Selectable markers: Puromycin
Growth in bacteria
  Bacterial resistance: Ampicillin, 100 μg/mL
  Growth temperature: 37°C
  Growth strain: NEB Stable
  Copy number: High Copy
Gene/Insert
  Gene/Insert name: TCF19
  Species: H. sapiens (human)
  Insert size (bp): 1139
  Entrez Gene: TCF19 (a.k.a. SC1, SC1-1)
  Promoter: EF1a
  Cloning method: Unknown
  Sequencing primers: 5′ GGGTGGAGACTGAAGTTAGGCCAG; 3′ CACATAGCGTAAAAGGAGCAACATAG
Terms and licenses: Academic/Nonprofit Terms; Industry Terms: Not Available to Industry
Depositor comments: NM_001318908,NM_001077511,NM_007109,ENST00000376257,ENST00000376255 . The transcription factor ORF portion of this plasmid was synthesized by Genewiz. Please test multiple small colonies in case of plasmid recombination. To make this collection available in a timely manner, a portion of this collection was not fully sequenced by Addgene. If an Addgene verified full plasmid sequence is not available, please contact us prior to placing an order to request the full sequence.
How to cite: TFORF2250 was a gift from Feng Zhang (Addgene plasmid # 141991 ; http://n2t.net/addgene:141991 ; RRID:Addgene_141991)
