[The description below was written by a language model from this plasmid's Addgene catalogue record and pLannotate feature annotations shown in this document.]
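Description:
TFORF2250 is a third-generation-style, self-inactivating lentiviral expression plasmid built on the pLX_TRC317 backbone for overexpressing the human transcription factor TCF19 (also known as SC1) in mammalian cells. It is one member of a large barcoded transcription factor ORF collection. In bacteria it is maintained through a high-copy ColE1/pUC-type origin and selected with ampicillin via the β-lactamase gene. An f1 origin and remnants of a lac/lacZα cloning region, with flanking T7 and T3 promoters, are also present in the backbone. The depositor notes that the plasmid can recombine, which is common for LTR-containing vectors.

The viral portion begins with an RSV promoter fused to a truncated HIV-1 5' LTR, which drives Tat-independent production of the genomic RNA in packaging cells. This is followed by the Ψ packaging signal with a partial gag sequence, the Rev response element for nuclear export, and a cPPT/CTS element that aids nuclear import of the reverse-transcribed genome. Within the provirus, an SV40 early promoter drives the puromycin N-acetyltransferase gene for selecting transduced cells. A separate EF-1α promoter provides strong constitutive expression of the synthesized TCF19 ORF. A WPRE downstream enhances transcript stability and expression, and the ΔU3 3' LTR renders the integrated provirus self-inactivating. An SV40 polyadenylation signal lies beyond the LTR.

According to the record, each construct in the collection carries a unique 24-bp barcode, although the feature table does not annotate it. The barcode allows the overexpressed factor to be identified by sequencing in pooled screens, such as those for directed differentiation.
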