Features (pLannotate 1.2.2; 31 found; start..end, strand, type, name):
      5..231     +  promoter       RSV promoter: Rous sarcoma virus enhancer/promoter
    232..412     +  LTR            5' LTR (truncated): truncated 5' long terminal repeat (LTR) from HIV-1
    459..584     +  misc_feature   HIV-1 Ψ: packaging signal of human immunodeficiency virus type 1
    568..931     +  CDS            HIV-1 gag (fragment): gag protein from human immunodeficiency virus 1; gag
   1077..1310    +  misc_feature   RRE: The Rev response element (RRE) of HIV-1 allows for Rev-dependent mRNA export from the nucleus to the cytoplasm.
   1687..1713    +  CDS            Rev (fragment): human immunodeficiency virus 1 (HIV-1) Rev protein; rev; enhances nuclear export of unspliced and incompletely spliced viral mRNAs
   1720..1743    +  promoter       SV40 promoter (fragment): SV40 early promoter
   1744..1815    +  promoter       SV40 promoter (fragment): SV40 enhancer and early promoter
   1839..1974    +  rep_origin     SV40 ori: SV40 origin of replication
   2020..2616    +  CDS            PuroR (fragment): puromycin N-acetyltransferase; pac from Streptomyces; confers resistance to puromycin
   2665..2782    +  misc_feature   cPPT/CTS: central polypurine tract and central termination sequence of HIV-1
   2847..2913    +  CDS            small t antigen (fragment): SV40 (simian virus 40) small t antigen
   2920..4098    +  promoter       EF-1α promoter: strong constitutive promoter for human elongation factor EF-1α
   4115..5149    +  CDS            TCF19: TCF19_HUMAN - Also known as SC1. Experimental evidence at protein level: Swiss-Prot protein existence level 1. Potential trans-activating factor that could play an important role in the transcription of genes required for the later stages of cell cycle progression. From Homo sapiens (Human).
   5165..5218    +  promoter       U6 promoter (fragment): RNA polymerase III promoter for human U6 snRNA
   5260..5848    +  misc_feature   WPRE: woodchuck hepatitis virus posttranscriptional regulatory element
   5899..5918    +  misc_feature   cPPT/CTS (fragment): central polypurine tract and central termination sequence of HIV-1
   5920..6153    +  LTR            3' LTR (ΔU3): self-inactivating 3' long terminal repeat (LTR) from HIV-1
   6231..6352    +  polyA_signal   SV40 poly(A) signal: SV40 polyadenylation signal
   6392..6527    +  rep_origin     SV40 ori: SV40 origin of replication
   6548..6566    -  promoter       T7 promoter: promoter for bacteriophage T7 RNA polymerase
   6574..6729    +  CDS            lacZα (fragment): LacZα fragment of β-galactosidase; lacZ fragment
   6734..7162    +  rep_origin     f1 ori (sequence partly withheld): f1 bacteriophage origin of replication; arrow indicates direction of (+) strand synthesis
   7215..7319    +  promoter       AmpR promoter: bla
   7320..8180    +  CDS            AmpR: β-lactamase; bla; confers resistance to ampicillin, carbenicillin, and related antibiotics
   8351..8939    +  rep_origin     ori: high-copy-number ColE1/pMB1/pBR322/pUC origin of replication
   9122..9214    +  CDS            lacI (fragment): lac repressor; lacI; The lac repressor binds to the lac operator to inhibit transcription in E. coli. This inhibition can be relieved by adding lactose or isopropyl-β-D-thiogalactopyranoside (IPTG).
   9227..9248    +  protein_bind   CAP binding site: CAP binding activates transcription in the presence of cAMP. E. coli catabolite activator protein
   9263..9293    +  promoter       lac promoter: promoter for the E. coli lac operon
   9301..9317    +  protein_bind   lac operator: The lac repressor binds to the lac operator to inhibit transcription in E. coli. This inhibition can be relieved by adding lactose or isopropyl-β-D-thiogalactopyranoside (IPTG). lac repressor encoded by lacI
   9362..9380    +  promoter       T3 promoter: promoter for bacteriophage T3 RNA polymerase
>Addgene plasmid #141991 | TFORF2250 | addgene full sequence | sequence record 395902 | Addgene NGS Result
TTAATGTAGTCTTATGCAATACTCTTGTAGTCTTGCAACATGGTAACGATGAGTTAGCAACATGCCTTAC
AAGGAGAGAAAAAGCACCGTGCATGCCGATTGGTGGAAGTAAGGTGGTACGATCGTGCCTTATTAGGAAG
GCAACAGACGGGTCTGACATGGATTGGACGAACCACTGAATTGCCGCATTGCAGAGATATTGTATTTAAG
TGCCTAGCTCGATACATAAACGGGTCTCTCTGGTTAGACCAGATCTGAGCCTGGGAGCTCTCTGGCTAAC
TAGGGAACCCACTGCTTAAGCCTCAATAAAGCTTGCCTTGAGTGCTTCAAGTAGTGTGTGCCCGTCTGTT
GTGTGACTCTGGTAACTAGAGATCCCTCAGACCCTTTTAGTCAGTGTGGAAAATCTCTAGCAGTGGCGCC
CGAACAGGGACTTGAAAGCGAAAGGGAAACCAGAGGAGCTCTCTCGACGCAGGACTCGGCTTGCTGAAGC
GCGCACGGCAAGAGGCGAGGGGCGGCGACTGGTGAGTACGCCAAAAATTTTGACTAGCGGAGGCTAGAAG
GAGAGAGATGGGTGCGAGAGCGTCAGTATTAAGCGGGGGAGAATTAGATCGCGATGGGAAAAAATTCGGT
TAAGGCCAGGGGGAAAGAAAAAATATAAATTAAAACATATAGTATGGGCAAGCAGGGAGCTAGAACGATT
CGCAGTTAATCCTGGCCTGTTAGAAACATCAGAAGGCTGTAGACAAATACTGGGACAGCTACAACCATCC
CTTCAGACAGGATCAGAAGAACTTAGATCATTATATAATACAGTAGCAACCCTCTATTGTGTGCATCAAA
GGATAGAGATAAAAGACACCAAGGAAGCTTTAGACAAGATAGAGGAAGAGCAAAACAAAAGTAAGACCAC
CGCACAGCAAGCGGCCGCTGATCTTCAGACCTGGAGGAGGAGATATGAGGGACAATTGGAGAAGTGAATT
ATATAAATATAAAGTAGTAAAAATTGAACCATTAGGAGTAGCACCCACCAAGGCAAAGAGAAGAGTGGTG
CAGAGAGAAAAAAGAGCAGTGGGAATAGGAGCTTTGTTCCTTGGGTTCTTGGGAGCAGCAGGAAGCACTA
TGGGCGCAGCGTCAATGACGCTGACGGTACAGGCCAGACAATTATTGTCTGGTATAGTGCAGCAGCAGAA
CAATTTGCTGAGGGCTATTGAGGCGCAACAGCATCTGTTGCAACTCACAGTCTGGGGCATCAAGCAGCTC
CAGGCAAGAATCCTGGCTGTGGAAAGATACCTAAAGGATCAACAGCTCCTGGGGATTTGGGGTTGCTCTG
GAAAACTCATTTGCACCACTGCTGTGCCTTGGAATGCTAGTTGGAGTAATAAATCTCTGGAACAGATTTG
GAATCACACGACCTGGATGGAGTGGGACAGAGAAATTAACAATTACACAAGCTTAATACACTCCTTAATT
GAAGAATCGCAAAACCAGCAAGAAAAGAATGAACAAGAATTATTGGAATTAGATAAATGGGCAAGTTTGT
GGAATTGGTTTAACATAACAAATTGGCTGTGGTATATAAAATTATTCATAATGATAGTAGGAGGCTTGGT
AGGTTTAAGAATAGTTTTTGCTGTACTTTCTATAGTGAATAGAGTTAGGCAGGGATATTCACCATTATCG
TTTCAGACCCACCTCCCAACCCCGAGGGGACCCATGCATTGCATCTCAATTAGTCAGCAACCAGGTGTGG
AAAGTCCCCAGGCTCCCCAGCAGGCAGAAGTATGCAAAGCATGCGTCTCAATTAGTCAGCAACCATAGTC
CCGCCCCTAACTCCGCCCATCCCGCCCCTAACTCCGCCCAGTTCCGCCCATTCTCCGCCCCATGGCTGAC
TAATTTTTTTTATTTATGCAGAGGCCGAGGCCGCCTCGGCCTCTGAGCTATTCCAGAAGTAGTGAGGAGG
CTTTTTTGGAGGCCTAGGCTTTTGCAAAAAGCTTTCTAGAGGTACCACCGGAGCTTACCATGACCGAGTA
CAAGCCCACGGTGCGCCTCGCCACCCGCGACGACGTCCCCAGGGCCGTACGCACCCTCGCCGCCGCGTTC
GCCGACTACCCCGCCACGCGCCACACCGTCGATCCGGACCGCCACATCGAGCGGGTCACCGAGCTGCAAG
AACTCTTCCTCACGCGCGTCGGGCTCGACATCGGCAAGGTGTGGGTCGCGGACGACGGCGCCGCCGTGGC
GGTCTGGACCACGCCGGAGAGCGTCGAAGCGGGGGCGGTGTTCGCCGAGATCGGCCCGCGCATGGCCGAG
TTGAGCGGTTCCCGGCTGGCCGCGCAGCAACAGATGGAAGGCCTCCTGGCGCCGCACCGGCCCAAGGAGC
CCGCGTGGTTCCTGGCCACCGTCGGCGTCTCGCCCGACCACCAGGGCAAGGGTCTGGGCAGCGCCGTCGT
GCTCCCCGGAGTGGAGGCGGCCGAGCGCGCCGGGGTGCCCGCCTTCCTGGAGACCTCCGCGCCCCGCAAC
CTCCCCTTCTACGAGCGGCTCGGCTTCACCGTCACCGCCGACGTCGAGGTGCCCGAAGGACCGCGCACCT
GGTGCATGACCCGCAAGCCCGGTGCCAGTTAACGAATTCTAGATCTTGAGACAAATGGCAGTATTCATCC
ACAATTTTAAAAGAAAAGGGGGGATTGGGGGGTACAGTGCAGGGGAAAGAATAGTAGACATAATAGCAAC
AGACATACAAACTAAAGAATTACAAAAACAAATTACAAAAATTCAAAATTTTCGGGTTTATTACAGGGAC
AGCAGAGATCCACTTTGGCGCCGGCTCGAGGCCTGCAGGTGCAAAGATGGATAAAGTTTTAAACAGAGAG
GAATCTTTGCAGCTAATGGACCTTCTAGGTCTTGAAAGGAGTGGGAATTGGCTCCGGTGCCCGTCAGTGG
GCAGAGCGCACATCGCCCACAGTCCCCGAGAAGTTGGGGGGAGGGGTCGGCAATTGAACCGGTGCCTAGA
GAAGGTGGCGCGGGGTAAACTGGGAAAGTGATGTCGTGTACTGGCTCCGCCTTTTTCCCGAGGGTGGGGG
AGAACCGTATATAAGTGCAGTAGTCGCCGTGAACGTTCTTTTTCGCAACGGGTTTGCCGCCAGAACACAG
GTAAGTGCCGTGTGTGGTTCCCGCGGGCCTGGCCTCTTTACGGGTTATGGCCCTTGCGTGCCTTGAATTA
CTTCCACCTGGCTGCAGTACGTGATTCTTGATCCCGAGCTTCGGGTTGGAAGTGGGTGGGAGAGTTCGAG
GCCTTGCGCTTAAGGAGCCCCTTCGCCTCGTGCTTGAGTTGAGGCCTGGCCTGGGCGCTGGGGCCGCCGC
GTGCGAATCTGGTGGCACCTTCGCGCCTGTCTCGCTGCTTTCGATAAGTCTCTAGCCATTTAAAATTTTT
GATGACCTGCTGCGACGCTTTTTTTCTGGCAAGATAGTCTTGTAAATGCGGGCCAAGATCTGCACACTGG
TATTTCGGTTTTTGGGGCCGCGGGCGGCGACGGGGCCCGTGCGTCCCAGCGCACATGTTCGGCGAGGCGG
GGCCTGCGAGCGCGGCCACCGAGAATCGGACGGGGGTAGTCTCAAGCTGGCCGGCCTGCTCTGGTGCCTG
GCCTCGCGCCGCCGTGTATCGCCCCGCCCTGGGCGGCAAGGCTGGCCCGGTCGGCACCAGTTGCGTGAGC
GGAAAGATGGCCGCTTCCCGGCCCTGCTGCAGGGAGCTCAAAATGGAGGACGCGGCGCTCGGGAGAGCGG
GCGGGTGAGTCACCCACACAAAGGAAAAGGGCCTTTCCGTCCTCAGCCGTCGCTTCATGTGACTCCACGG
AGTACCGGGCGCCGTCCAGGCACCTCGATTAGTTCTCGAGCTTTTGGAGTACGTCGTCTTTAGGTTGGGG
GGAGGGGTTTTATGCGATGGAGTTTCCCCACACTGAGTGGGTGGAGACTGAAGTTAGGCCAGCTTGGCAC
TTGATGTAATTCTCCTTGGAATTTGCCCTTTTTGAGTTTGGATCTTGGTTCATTCTCAAGCCTCAGACAG
TGGTTCAAAGTTTTTTTCTTCCATTTCAGGTGTCGTGAGGCTAGCACCGCCACCATGCTGCCCTGCTTCC
AACTGCTGCGCATAGGGGGCGGCAGGGGCGGTGATCTCTACACCTTCCACCCCCCCGCCGGGGCTGGCTG
CACCTATCGCTTGGGCCACAGGGCCGACCTGTGTGATGTGGCCCTGCGGCCCCAGCAGGAGCCTGGCCTC
ATCTCTGGGATCCACGCCGAACTGCATGCCGAGCCCCGGGGTGATGACTGGAGGGTCAGCCTGGAAGACC
ACAGCAGCCAAGGTACTTTGGTCAATAATGTCCGACTCCCAAGAGGTCACAGGCTGGAATTGAGTGATGG
AGACCTCCTGACCTTTGGCCCTGAAGGGCCCCCAGGAACCAGCCCCTCGGAGTTCTACTTCATGTTCCAA
CAAGTACGAGTCAAGCCTCAGGACTTTGCTGCCATTACCATCCCACGGTCTAGGGGAGAAGCCCGGGTTG
GGGCTGGTTTCCGGCCTATGCTGCCCTCCCAGGGGGCTCCACAGCGGCCTCTCAGCACCTTCTCCCCTGC
CCCCAAGGCCACACTGATCCTAAACTCCATAGGCAGCCTCAGCAAGCTCCGGCCCCAGCCCCTCACCTTC
TCCCCTAGTTGGGGTGGACCAAAGAGCCTGCCTGTTCCCGCCCCACCTGGGGAAATGGGGACCACGCCTT
CTGCTCCACCACAACGCAATCGGAGGAAATCTGTTCACCGAGTGTTGGCGGAACTGGATGATGAGAGTGA
GCCTCCTGAGAACCCGCCACCGGTCCTTATGGAGCCCAGGAAGAAACTCCGTGTAGACAAAGCCCCACTG
ACTCCCACTGGAAATCGACGTGGCCGTCCTCGGAAGTACCCAGTGAGCGCTCCCATGGCTCCCCCTGCAG
TTGGGGGCGGGGAGCCCTGTGCAGCTCCTTGTTGCTGCCTGCCCCAGGAAGAGACAGTGGCCTGGGTTCA
GTGTGATGGCTGTGACGTCTGGTTCCATGTGGCCTGTGTTGGCTGCAGCATCCAGGCTGCCAGGGAGGCC
GACTTCCGATGCCCAGGGTGCCGGGCTGGCATTCAGACCTAGTAATGAACTAGTCCGTAACTTGAAAGTA
TTTCGATTTCTTGGCTTTATATATCTTGTGGAAAGGACGAAGTGGATACCGGCCGAAATATTATACGCGT
TAAGTCGACAATCAACCTCTGGATTACAAAATTTGTGAAAGATTGACTGGTATTCTTAACTATGTTGCTC
CTTTTACGCTATGTGGATACGCTGCTTTAATGCCTTTGTATCATGCTATTGCTTCCCGTATGGCTTTCAT
TTTCTCCTCCTTGTATAAATCCTGGTTGCTGTCTCTTTATGAGGAGTTGTGGCCCGTTGTCAGGCAACGT
GGCGTGGTGTGCACTGTGTTTGCTGACGCAACCCCCACTGGTTGGGGCATTGCCACCACCTGTCAGCTCC
TTTCCGGGACTTTCGCTTTCCCCCTCCCTATTGCCACGGCGGAACTCATCGCCGCCTGCCTTGCCCGCTG
CTGGACAGGGGCTCGGCTGTTGGGCACTGACAATTCCGTGGTGTTGTCGGGGAAATCATCGTCCTTTCCT
TGGCTGCTCGCCTGTGTTGCCACCTGGATTCTGCGCGGGACGTCCTTCTGCTACGTCCCTTCGGCCCTCA
ATCCAGCGGACCTTCCTTCCCGCGGCCTGCTGCCGGCTCTGCGGCCTCTTCCGCGTCTTCGCCTTCGCCC
TCAGACGAGTCGGATCTCCCTTTGGGCCGCCTCCCCGCGTCGACTTTAAGACCAATGACTTACAAGGCAG
CTGTAGATCTTAGCCACTTTTTAAAAGAAAAGGGGGGACTGGAAGGGCTAATTCACTCCCAACGAAGACA
AGATCTGCTTTTTGCTTGTACTGGGTCTCTCTGGTTAGACCAGATCTGAGCCTGGGAGCTCTCTGGCTAA
CTAGGGAACCCACTGCTTAAGCCTCAATAAAGCTTGCCTTGAGTGCTTCAAGTAGTGTGTGCCCGTCTGT
TGTGTGACTCTGGTAACTAGAGATCCCTCAGACCCTTTTAGTCAGTGTGGAAAATCTCTAGCAGTACGTA
TAGTAGTTCATGTCATCTTATTATTCAGTATTTATAACTTGCAAAGAAATGAATATCAGAGAGTGAGAGG
AACTTGTTTATTGCAGCTTATAATGGTTACAAATAAAGCAATAGCATCACAAATTTCACAAATAAAGCAT
TTTTTTCACTGCATTCTAGTTGTGGTTTGTCCAAACTCATCAATGTATCTTATCATGTCTGGCTCTAGCT
ATCCCGCCCCTAACTCCGCCCATCCCGCCCCTAACTCCGCCCAGTTCCGCCCATTCTCCGCCCCATGGCT
GACTAATTTTTTTTATTTATGCAGAGGCCGAGGCCGCCTCGGCCTCTGAGCTATTCCAGAAGTAGTGAGG
AGGCTTTTTTGGAGGCCTAGGGACGTACCCAATTCGCCCTATAGTGAGTCGTATTACGCGCGCTCACTGG
CCGTCGTTTTACAACGTCGTGACTGGGAAAACCCTGGCGTTACCCAACTTAATCGCCTTGCAGCACATCC
CCCTTTCGCCAGCTGGCGTAATAGCGAAGAGGCCCGCACCGATCGCCCTTCCCAACAGTTGCGCAGCCTG
AATGGCGAATGGG
[124 nt withheld, positions 6734-6857]
C
[91 nt withheld, positions 6859-6949]
A
[49 nt withheld, positions 6951-6999]
CCTTTGACGTTGGAGTCCACGTTCTTT
[37 nt withheld, positions 7027-7063]
ACCCTATCTCGGTCTATTCTTTTGATTTATAAGGGATTTTGCCGATTTCGGCCTATTGGTTAAAAAATGA
GCTGATTTAACAAAAATTTAACGCGAATTTTAACAAAATATTAACGCTTACAATTTAGGTGGCACTTTTC
GGGGAAATGTGCGCGGAACCCCTATTTGTTTATTTTTCTAAATACATTCAAATATGTATCCGCTCATGAG
ACAATAACCCTGATAAATGCTTCAATAATATTGAAAAAGGAAGAGTATGAGTATTCAACATTTCCGTGTC
GCCCTTATTCCCTTTTTTGCGGCATTTTGCCTTCCTGTTTTTGCTCACCCAGAAACGCTGGTGAAAGTAA
AAGATGCTGAAGATCAGTTGGGTGCACGAGTGGGTTACATCGAACTGGATCTCAACAGCGGTAAGATCCT
TGAGAGTTTTCGCCCCGAAGAACGTTTTCCAATGATGAGCACTTTTAAAGTTCTGCTATGTGGCGCGGTA
TTATCCCGTATTGACGCCGGGCAAGAGCAACTCGGTCGCCGCATACACTATTCTCAGAATGACTTGGTTG
AGTACTCACCAGTCACAGAAAAGCATCTTACGGATGGCATGACAGTAAGAGAATTATGCAGTGCTGCCAT
AACCATGAGTGATAACACTGCGGCCAACTTACTTCTGACAACGATCGGAGGACCGAAGGAGCTAACCGCT
TTTTTGCACAACATGGGGGATCATGTAACTCGCCTTGATCGTTGGGAACCGGAGCTGAATGAAGCCATAC
CAAACGACGAGCGTGACACCACGATGCCTGTAGCAATGGCAACAACGTTGCGCAAACTATTAACTGGCGA
ACTACTTACTCTAGCTTCCCGGCAACAATTAATAGACTGGATGGAGGCGGATAAAGTTGCAGGACCACTT
CTGCGCTCGGCCCTTCCGGCTGGCTGGTTTATTGCTGATAAATCTGGAGCCGGTGAGCGTGGGTCTCGCG
GTATCATTGCAGCACTGGGGCCAGATGGTAAGCCCTCCCGTATCGTAGTTATCTACACGACGGGGAGTCA
GGCAACTATGGATGAACGAAATAGACAGATCGCTGAGATAGGTGCCTCACTGATTAAGCATTGGTAACTG
TCAGACCAAGTTTACTCATATATACTTTAGATTGATTTAAAACTTCATTTTTAATTTAAAAGGATCTAGG
TGAAGATCCTTTTTGATAATCTCATGACCAAAATCCCTTAACGTGAGTTTTCGTTCCACTGAGCGTCAGA
CCCCGTAGAAAAGATCAAAGGATCTTCTTGAGATCCTTTTTTTCTGCGCGTAATCTGCTGCTTGCAAACA
AAAAAACCACCGCTACCAGCGGTGGTTTGTTTGCCGGATCAAGAGCTACCAACTCTTTTTCCGAAGGTAA
CTGGCTTCAGCAGAGCGCAGATACCAAATACTGTTCTTCTAGTGTAGCCGTAGTTAGGCCACCACTTCAA
GAACTCTGTAGCACCGCCTACATACCTCGCTCTGCTAATCCTGTTACCAGTGGCTGCTGCCAGTGGCGAT
AAGTCGTGTCTTACCGGGTTGGACTCAAGACGATAGTTACCGGATAAGGCGCAGCGGTCGGGCTGAACGG
GGGGTTCGTGCACACAGCCCAGCTTGGAGCGAACGACCTACACCGAACTGAGATACCTACAGCGTGAGCT
ATGAGAAAGCGCCACGCTTCCCGAAGGGAGAAAGGCGGACAGGTATCCGGTAAGCGGCAGGGTCGGAACA
GGAGAGCGCACGAGGGAGCTTCCAGGGGGAAACGCCTGGTATCTTTATAGTCCTGTCGGGTTTCGCCACC
TCTGACTTGAGCGTCGATTTTTGTGATGCTCGTCAGGGGGGCGGAGCCTATGGAAAAACGCCAGCAACGC
GGCCTTTTTACGGTTCCTGGCCTTTTGCTGGCCTTTTGCTCACATGTTCTTTCCTGCGTTATCCCCTGAT
TCTGTGGATAACCGTATTACCGCCTTTGAGTGAGCTGATACCGCTCGCCGCAGCCGAACGACCGAGCGCA
GCGAGTCAGTGAGCGAGGAAGCGGAAGAGCGCCCAATACGCAAACCGCCTCTCCCCGCGCGTTGGCCGAT
TCATTAATGCAGCTGGCACGACAGGTTTCCCGACTGGAAAGCGGGCAGTGAGCGCAACGCAATTAATGTG
AGTTAGCTCACTCATTAGGCACCCCAGGCTTTACACTTTATGCTTCCGGCTCGTATGTTGTGTGGAATTG
TGAGCGGATAACAATTTCACACAGGAAACAGCTATGACCATGATTACGCCAAGCGCGCAATTAACCCTCA
CTAAAGGGAACAAAAGCTGGAGCTGCAAGC
