>Addgene plasmid #141991 | TFORF2250 | depositor partial sequence | sequence record 278110 | Insert
ACCGCCACCATGCTGCCCTGCTTCCAACTGCTGCGCATAGGGGGCGGCAGGGGCGGTGATCTCTACACCT
TCCACCCCCCCGCCGGGGCTGGCTGCACCTATCGCTTGGGCCACAGGGCCGACCTGTGTGATGTGGCCCT
GCGGCCCCAGCAGGAGCCTGGCCTCATCTCTGGGATCCACGCCGAACTGCATGCCGAGCCCCGGGGTGAT
GACTGGAGGGTCAGCCTGGAAGACCACAGCAGCCAAGGTACTTTGGTCAATAATGTCCGACTCCCAAGAG
GTCACAGGCTGGAATTGAGTGATGGAGACCTCCTGACCTTTGGCCCTGAAGGGCCCCCAGGAACCAGCCC
CTCGGAGTTCTACTTCATGTTCCAACAAGTACGAGTCAAGCCTCAGGACTTTGCTGCCATTACCATCCCA
CGGTCTAGGGGAGAAGCCCGGGTTGGGGCTGGTTTCCGGCCTATGCTGCCCTCCCAGGGGGCTCCACAGC
GGCCTCTCAGCACCTTCTCCCCTGCCCCCAAGGCCACACTGATCCTAAACTCCATAGGCAGCCTCAGCAA
GCTCCGGCCCCAGCCCCTCACCTTCTCCCCTAGTTGGGGTGGACCAAAGAGCCTGCCTGTTCCCGCCCCA
CCTGGGGAAATGGGGACCACGCCTTCTGCTCCACCACAACGCAATCGGAGGAAATCTGTTCACCGAGTGT
TGGCGGAACTGGATGATGAGAGTGAGCCTCCTGAGAACCCGCCACCGGTCCTTATGGAGCCCAGGAAGAA
ACTCCGTGTAGACAAAGCCCCACTGACTCCCACTGGAAATCGACGTGGCCGTCCTCGGAAGTACCCAGTG
AGCGCTCCCATGGCTCCCCCTGCAGTTGGGGGCGGGGAGCCCTGTGCAGCTCCTTGTTGCTGCCTGCCCC
AGGAAGAGACAGTGGCCTGGGTTCAGTGTGATGGCTGTGACGTCTGGTTCCATGTGGCCTGTGTTGGCTG
CAGCATCCAGGCTGCCAGGGAGGCCGACTTCCGATGCCCAGGGTGCCGGGCTGGCATTCAGACCTAGTAA
TGAACTAGTCCGTAACTTGAAAGTATTTCGATTTCTTGGCTTTATATATCTTGTGGAAAGGACGAAGTGG
ATACCGGCCGAAATATTAT
