>Addgene plasmid #141991 | TFORF2250 | depositor partial sequence | sequence record 278111 | Barcode
AGTGGATACCGGCCGAAATATTAT
